>Addgene plasmid #232346 | Lenti-TurboCas-NLS-Blast | addgene full sequence | sequence record 459920 | Addgene NGS Result
GTTACACCCTGTGAGCCTGCATGGGATGGATGACCCGGAGAGAGAAGTATTAGAGTGGAGGTTTGACAGC
CGCCTAGCATTTCATCACATGGCCCGAGAGCTGCATCCGGACTGTACTGGGTCTCTCTGGTTAGACCAGA
TCTGAGCCTGGGAGCTCTCTGGCTAACTAGGGAACCCACTGCTTAAGCCTCAATAAAGCTTGCCTTGAGT
GCTTCAAGTAGTGTGTGCCCGTCTGTTGTGTGACTCTGGTAACTAGAGATCCCTCAGACCCTTTTAGTCA
GTGTGGAAAATCTCTAGCAGGGCCCGTTTAAACCCGCTGATCAGCCTCGACTGTGCCTTCTAGTTGCCAG
CCATCTGTTGTTTGCCCCTCCCCCGTGCCTTCCTTGACCCTGGAAGGTGCCACTCCCACTGTCCTTTCCT
AATAAAATGAGGAAATTGCATCGCATTGTCTGAGTAGGTGTCATTCTATTCTGGGGGGTGGGGTGGGGCA
GGACAGCAAGGGGGAGGATTGGGAAGACAATAGCAGGCATGCTGGGGATGCGGTGGGCTCTATGGCTTCT
GAGGCGGAAAGAACCAGCTGGGGCTCTAGGGGGTATCCCC
[124 nt withheld, positions 601-724]
C
[91 nt withheld, positions 726-816]
A
[49 nt withheld, positions 818-866]
CCTTTGACGTTGGAGTCCACGTTCTTT
[37 nt withheld, positions 894-930]
ACCCTATCTCGGTCTATTCTTTTGATTTATAAGGGATTTTGCCGATTTCGGCCTATTGGTTAAAAAATGA
GCTGATTTAACAAAAATTTAACGCGAATTAATTCTGTGGAATGTGTGTCAGTTAGGGTGTGGAAAGTCCC
CAGGCTCCCCAGCAGGCAGAAGTATGCAAAGCATGCATCTCAATTAGTCAGCAACCAGGTGTGGAAAGTC
CCCAGGCTCCCCAGCAGGCAGAAGTATGCAAAGCATGCATCTCAATTAGTCAGCAACCATAGTCCCGCCC
CTAACTCCGCCCAGTTCCGCCCATTCTCCGCCCCATGGCTGACTAATTTTTTTTATTTATGCAGAGGCCG
AGGCCGCCTCTGCCTCTGAGCTATTCCAGAAGTAGTGAGGAGGCTTTTTTGGAGGCCTAGGCTTTTGCAA
AAAGCTCCCGGGAGCTTGTATATCCATTTTCGGATCTGATCAGCACGTGTTGACAATTAATCATCGGCAT
AGTATATCGGCATAGTATAATACGACAAGGTGAGGAACTAAACCATGGCCAAGTTGACCAGTGCCGTTCC
GGTGCTCACCGCGCGCGACGTCGCCGGAGCGGTCGAGTTCTGGACCGACCGGCTCGGGTTCTCCCGGGAC
TTCGTGGAGGACGACTTCGCCGGTGTGGTCCGGGACGACGTGACCCTGTTCATCAGCGCGGTCCAGGACC
AGGTGGTGCCGGACAACACCCTGGCCTGGGTGTGGGTGCGCGGCCTGGACGAGCTGTACGCCGAGTGGTC
GGAGGTCGTGTCCACGAACTTCCGGGACGCCTCCGGGCCGGCCATGACCGAGATCGGCGAGCAGCCGTGG
GGGCGGGAGTTCGCCCTGCGCGACCCGGCCGGCAACTGCGTGCACTTCGTGGCCGAGGAGCAGGACTGAC
ACGTGCTACGAGATTTCGATTCCACCGCCGCCTTCTATGAAAGGTTGGGCTTCGGAATCGTTTTCCGGGA
CGCCGGCTGGATGATCCTCCAGCGCGGGGATCTCATGCTGGAGTTCTTCGCCCACCCCAACTTGTTTATT
GCAGCTTATAATGGTTACAAATAAAGCAATAGCATCACAAATTTCACAAATAAAGCATTTTTTTCACTGC
ATTCTAGTTGTGGTTTGTCCAAACTCATCAATGTATCTTATCATGTCTGTATACCGTCGACCTCTAGCTA
GAGCTTGGCGTAATCATGGTCATAGCTGTTTCCTGTGTGAAATTGTTATCCGCTCACAATTCCACACAAC
ATACGAGCCGGAAGCATAAAGTGTAAAGCCTGGGGTGCCTAATGAGTGAGCTAACTCACATTAATTGCGT
TGCGCTCACTGCCCGCTTTCCAGTCGGGAAACCTGTCGTGCCAGCTGCATTAATGAATCGGCCAACGCGC
GGGGAGAGGCGGTTTGCGTATTGGGCGCTCTTCCGCTTCCTCGCTCACTGACTCGCTGCGCTCGGTCGTT
CGGCTGCGGCGAGCGGTATCAGCTCACTCAAAGGCGGTAATACGGTTATCCACAGAATCAGGGGATAACG
CAGGAAAGAACATGTGAGCAAAAGGCCAGCAAAAGGCCAGGAACCGTAAAAAGGCCGCGTTGCTGGCGTT
TTTCCATAGGCTCCGCCCCCCTGACGAGCATCACAAAAATCGACGCTCAAGTCAGAGGTGGCGAAACCCG
ACAGGACTATAAAGATACCAGGCGTTTCCCCCTGGAAGCTCCCTCGTGCGCTCTCCTGTTCCGACCCTGC
CGCTTACCGGATACCTGTCCGCCTTTCTCCCTTCGGGAAGCGTGGCGCTTTCTCATAGCTCACGCTGTAG
GTATCTCAGTTCGGTGTAGGTCGTTCGCTCCAAGCTGGGCTGTGTGCACGAACCCCCCGTTCAGCCCGAC
CGCTGCGCCTTATCCGGTAACTATCGTCTTGAGTCCAACCCGGTAAGACACGACTTATCGCCACTGGCAG
CAGCCACTGGTAACAGGATTAGCAGAGCGAGGTATGTAGGCGGTGCTACAGAGTTCTTGAAGTGGTGGCC
TAACTACGGCTACACTAGAAGAACAGTATTTGGTATCTGCGCTCTGCTGAAGCCAGTTACCTTCGGAAAA
AGAGTTGGTAGCTCTTGATCCGGCAAACAAACCACCGCTGGTAGCGGTGGTTTTTTTGTTTGCAAGCAGC
AGATTACGCGCAGAAAAAAAGGATCTCAAGAAGATCCTTTGATCTTTTCTACGGGGTCTGACGCTCAGTG
GAACGAAAACTCACGTTAAGGGATTTTGGTCATGAGATTATCAAAAAGGATCTTCACCTAGATCCTTTTA
AATTAAAAATGAAGTTTTAAATCAATCTAAAGTATATATGAGTAAACTTGGTCTGACAGTTACCAATGCT
TAATCAGTGAGGCACCTATCTCAGCGATCTGTCTATTTCGTTCATCCATAGTTGCCTGACTCCCCGTCGT
GTAGATAACTACGATACGGGAGGGCTTACCATCTGGCCCCAGTGCTGCAATGATACCGCGAGACCCACGC
TCACCGGCTCCAGATTTATCAGCAATAAACCAGCCAGCCGGAAGGGCCGAGCGCAGAAGTGGTCCTGCAA
CTTTATCCGCCTCCATCCAGTCTATTAATTGTTGCCGGGAAGCTAGAGTAAGTAGTTCGCCAGTTAATAG
TTTGCGCAACGTTGTTGCCATTGCTACAGGCATCGTGGTGTCACGCTCGTCGTTTGGTATGGCTTCATTC
AGCTCCGGTTCCCAACGATCAAGGCGAGTTACATGATCCCCCATGTTGTGCAAAAAAGCGGTTAGCTCCT
TCGGTCCTCCGATCGTTGTCAGAAGTAAGTTGGCCGCAGTGTTATCACTCATGGTTATGGCAGCACTGCA
TAATTCTCTTACTGTCATGCCATCCGTAAGATGCTTTTCTGTGACTGGTGAGTACTCAACCAAGTCATTC
TGAGAATAGTGTATGCGGCGACCGAGTTGCTCTTGCCCGGCGTCAATACGGGATAATACCGCGCCACATA
GCAGAACTTTAAAAGTGCTCATCATTGGAAAACGTTCTTCGGGGCGAAAACTCTCAAGGATCTTACCGCT
GTTGAGATCCAGTTCGATGTAACCCACTCGTGCACCCAACTGATCTTCAGCATCTTTTACTTTCACCAGC
GTTTCTGGGTGAGCAAAAACAGGAAGGCAAAATGCCGCAAAAAAGGGAATAAGGGCGACACGGAAATGTT
GAATACTCATACTCTTCCTTTTTCAATATTATTGAAGCATTTATCAGGGTTATTGTCTCATGAGCGGATA
CATATTTGAATGTATTTAGAAAAATAAACAAATAGGGGTTCCGCGCACATTTCCCCGAAAAGTGCCACCT
GACGTCGACGGATCGGGAGATCTCCCGATCCCCTATGGTGCACTCTCAGTACAATCTGCTCTGATGCCGC
ATAGTTAAGCCAGTATCTGCTCCCTGCTTGTGTGTTGGAGGTCGCTGAGTAGTGCGCGAGCAAAATTTAA
GCTACAACAAGGCAAGGCTTGACCGACAATTGCATGAAGAATCTGCTTAGGGTTAGGCGTTTTGCGCTGC
TTCGCGATGTACGGGCCAGATATACGCGTTGACATTGATTATTGACTAGTTATTAATAGTAATCAATTAC
GGGGTCATTAGTTCATAGCCCATATATGGAGTTCCGCGTTACATAACTTACGGTAAATGGCCCGCCTGGC
TGACCGCCCAACGACCCCCGCCCATTGACGTCAATAATGACGTATGTTCCCATAGTAACGCCAATAGGGA
CTTTCCATTGACGTCAATGGGTGGAGTATTTACGGTAAACTGCCCACTTGGCAGTACATCAAGTGTATCA
TATGCCAAGTACGCCCCCTATTGACGTCAATGACGGTAAATGGCCCGCCTGGCATTATGCCCAGTACATG
ACCTTATGGGACTTTCCTACTTGGCAGTACATCTACGTATTAGTCATCGCTATTACCATGGTGATGCGGT
TTTGGCAGTACATCAATGGGCGTGGATAGCGGTTTGACTCACGGGGATTTCCAAGTCTCCACCCCATTGA
CGTCAATGGGAGTTTGTTTTGGCACCAAAATCAACGGGACTTTCCAAAATGTCGTAACAACTCCGCCCCA
TTGACGCAAATGGGCGGTAGGCGTGTACGGTGGGAGGTCTATATAAGCAGCGCGTTTTGCCTGTACTGGG
TCTCTCTGGTTAGACCAGATCTGAGCCTGGGAGCTCTCTGGCTAACTAGGGAACCCACTGCTTAAGCCTC
AATAAAGCTTGCCTTGAGTGCTTCAAGTAGTGTGTGCCCGTCTGTTGTGTGACTCTGGTAACTAGAGATC
CCTCAGACCCTTTTAGTCAGTGTGGAAAATCTCTAGCAGTGGCGCCCGAACAGGGACTTGAAAGCGAAAG
GGAAACCAGAGGAGCTCTCTCGACGCAGGACTCGGCTTGCTGAAGCGCGCACGGCAAGAGGCGAGGGGCG
GCGACTGGTGAGTACGCCAAAAATTTTGACTAGCGGAGGCTAGAAGGAGAGAGATGGGTGCGAGAGCGTC
AGTATTAAGCGGGGGAGAATTAGATCGCGATGGGAAAAAATTCGGTTAAGGCCAGGGGGAAAGAAAAAAT
ATAAATTAAAACATATAGTATGGGCAAGCAGGGAGCTAGAACGATTCGCAGTTAATCCTGGCCTGTTAGA
AACATCAGAAGGCTGTAGACAAATACTGGGACAGCTACAACCATCCCTTCAGACAGGATCAGAAGAACTT
AGATCATTATATAATACAGTAGCAACCCTCTATTGTGTGCATCAAAGGATAGAGATAAAAGACACCAAGG
AAGCTTTAGACAAGATAGAGGAAGAGCAAAACAAAAGTAAGACCACCGCACAGCAAGCGGCCGCTGATCT
TCAGACCTGGAGGAGGAGATATGAGGGACAATTGGAGAAGTGAATTATATAAATATAAAGTAGTAAAAAT
TGAACCATTAGGAGTAGCACCCACCAAGGCAAAGAGAAGAGTGGTGCAGAGAGAAAAAAGAGCAGTGGGA
ATAGGAGCTTTGTTCCTTGGGTTCTTGGGAGCAGCAGGAAGCACTATGGGCGCAGCGTCAATGACGCTGA
CGGTACAGGCCAGACAATTATTGTCTGGTATAGTGCAGCAGCAGAACAATTTGCTGAGGGCTATTGAGGC
GCAACAGCATCTGTTGCAACTCACAGTCTGGGGCATCAAGCAGCTCCAGGCAAGAATCCTGGCTGTGGAA
AGATACCTAAAGGATCAACAGCTCCTGGGGATTTGGGGTTGCTCTGGAAAACTCATTTGCACCACTGCTG
TGCCTTGGAATGCTAGTTGGAGTAATAAATCTCTGGAACAGATTTGGAATCACACGACCTGGATGGAGTG
GGACAGAGAAATTAACAATTACACAAGCTTAATACACTCCTTAATTGAAGAATCGCAAAACCAGCAAGAA
AAGAATGAACAAGAATTATTGGAATTAGATAAATGGGCAAGTTTGTGGAATTGGTTTAACATAACAAATT
GGCTGTGGTATATAAAATTATTCATAATGATAGTAGGAGGCTTGGTAGGTTTAAGAATAGTTTTTGCTGT
ACTTTCTATAGTGAATAGAGTTAGGCAGGGATATTCACCATTATCGTTTCAGACCCACCTCCCAACCCCG
AGGGGACCCGACAGGCCCGAAGGAATAGAAGAAGAAGGTGGAGAGAGAGACAGAGACAGATCCATTCGAT
TAGTGAACGGATCGGCACTGCGTGCGCCAATTCTGCAGACAAATGGCAGTATTCATCCACAATTTTAAAA
GAAAAGGGGGGATTGGGGGGTACAGTGCAGGGGAAAGAATAGTAGACATAATAGCAACAGACATACAAAC
TAAAGAATTACAAAAACAAATTACAAAAATTCAAAATTTTCGGGTTTATTACAGGGACAGCAGAGATCCA
GTTTGGTTAATTAGCTAGCTAGGTCTTGAAAGGAGTGGGAATTGGCTCCGGTGCCCGTCAGTGGGCAGAG
CGCACATCGCCCACAGTCCCCGAGAAGTTGGGGGGAGGGGTCGGCAATTGATCCGGTGCCTAGAGAAGGT
GGCGCGGGGTAAACTGGGAAAGTGATGTCGTGTACTGGCTCCGCCTTTTTCCCGAGGGTGGGGGAGAACC
GTATATAAGTGCAGTAGTCGCCGTGAACGTTCTTTTTCGCAACGGGTTTGCCGCCAGAACACAGGACCGG
TTCTAGAGCGGCCGCCACCATGTACCCGTATGATGTTCCGGATTACGCTGGCTATCCCTACGACGTGCCC
GACTATGCCGGGTACCCCTATGACGTCCCAGACTACGCAGCTAGCATCCCGCTGCTGAACGCTAAACAGA
TTCTGGGACAGCTGGACGGCGGGAGCGTGGCAGTCCTGCCTGTGGTCGACTCCACCAATCAGTACCTGCT
GGATCGAATCGGCGAGCTGAAGAGTGGGGATGCTTGCATTGCAGAATATCAGCAGGCAGGGAGAGGAAGC
AGAGGGAGGAAATGGTTCTCTCCTTTTGGAGCTAACCTGTACCTGAGTATGTTTTGGCGCCTGAAGCGGG
GACCAGCAGCAATCGGCCTGGGCCCGGTCATCGGAATTGTCATGGCAGAAGCGCTGCGAAAGCTGGGAGC
AGACAAGGTGCGAGTCAAATGGCCCAATGACCTGTATCTGCAGGATAGAAAGCTGGCAGGCATCCTGGTG
GAGCTGGCCGGAATAACAGGCGATGCTGCACAGATCGTCATTGGCGCCGGGATTAACGTGGCTATGAGGC
GCGTGGAGGAAAGCGTGGTCAATCAGGGCTGGATCACACTGCAGGAAGCAGGGATTAACCTGGACAGGAA
TACTCTGGCCGCTATGCTGATCCGAGAGCTGCGGGCAGCCCTGGAACTGTTCGAGCAGGAAGGCCTGGCT
CCATATCTGTCACGGTGGGAGAAGCTGGATAACTTCATCAATAGACCCGTGAAGCTGATCATTGGGGACA
AAGAGATTTTCGGGATTAGCCGGGGGATTGATAAACAGGGAGCCCTGCTGCTGGAACAGGACGGAGTTAT
CAAACCCTGGATGGGCGGAGAAATCAGTCTGCGGTCTGCCGAAAAGGAATTCGGCAAGCCCATCCCCAAC
CCCCTGCTGGGCCTGGACAGCACCATGGACAAGAAGTACTCCATTGGGCTCGCCATCGGCACAAACAGCG
TCGGCTGGGCCGTCATTACGGACGAGTACAAGGTGCCGAGCAAAAAATTCAAAGTTCTGGGCAATACCGA
TCGCCACAGCATAAAGAAGAACCTCATTGGCGCCCTCCTGTTCGACTCCGGGGAAACCGCCGAAGCCACG
CGGCTCAAAAGAACAGCACGGCGCAGATATACCCGCAGAAAGAATCGGATCTGCTACCTGCAGGAGATCT
TTAGTAATGAGATGGCTAAGGTGGATGACTCTTTCTTCCATAGGCTGGAGGAGTCCTTTTTGGTGGAGGA
GGATAAAAAGCACGAGCGCCACCCAATCTTTGGCAATATCGTGGACGAGGTGGCGTACCATGAAAAGTAC
CCAACCATATATCATCTGAGGAAGAAGCTTGTAGACAGTACTGATAAGGCTGACTTGCGGTTGATCTATC
TCGCGCTGGCGCATATGATCAAATTTCGGGGACACTTCCTCATCGAGGGGGACCTGAACCCAGACAACAG
CGATGTCGACAAACTCTTTATCCAACTGGTTCAGACTTACAATCAGCTTTTCGAAGAGAACCCGATCAAC
GCATCCGGAGTTGACGCCAAAGCAATCCTGAGCGCTAGGCTGCCCAAATCCCGGCGGCTCGAAAACCTCA
TCGCACAGCTCCCTGGGGAGAAGAAGAACGGCCTGTTTGGTAATCTTATCGCCCTGTCACTCGGGCTGAC
CCCCAACTTTAAATCTAACTTCGACCTGGCCGAAGATGCCAAGCTTCAACTGAGCAAAGACACCTACGAT
GATGATCTCGACAATCTGCTGGCCCAGATCGGCGACCAGTACGCAGACCTTTTTTTGGCGGCAAAGAACC
TGTCAGACGCCATTCTGCTGAGTGATATTCTGCGAGTGAACACGGAGATCACCAAAGCTCCGCTGAGCGC
TAGTATGATCAAGCGCTATGATGAGCACCACCAAGACTTGACTTTGCTGAAGGCCCTTGTCAGACAGCAA
CTGCCTGAGAAGTACAAGGAAATTTTCTTCGATCAGTCTAAAAATGGCTACGCCGGATACATTGACGGCG
GAGCAAGCCAGGAGGAATTTTACAAATTTATTAAGCCCATCTTGGAAAAAATGGACGGCACCGAGGAGCT
GCTGGTAAAGCTTAACAGAGAAGATCTGTTGCGCAAACAGCGCACTTTCGACAATGGAAGCATCCCCCAC
CAGATTCACCTGGGCGAACTGCACGCTATCCTCAGGCGGCAAGAGGATTTCTACCCCTTTTTGAAAGATA
ACAGGGAAAAGATTGAGAAAATCCTCACATTTCGGATACCCTACTATGTAGGCCCCCTCGCCCGGGGAAA
TTCCAGATTCGCGTGGATGACTCGCAAATCAGAAGAGACCATCACTCCCTGGAACTTCGAGGAAGTCGTG
GATAAGGGGGCCTCTGCCCAGTCCTTCATCGAAAGGATGACTAACTTTGATAAAAATCTGCCTAACGAAA
AGGTGCTTCCTAAACACTCTCTGCTGTACGAGTACTTCACAGTTTATAACGAGCTCACCAAGGTCAAATA
CGTCACAGAAGGGATGAGAAAGCCAGCATTCCTGTCTGGAGAGCAGAAGAAAGCTATCGTGGACCTCCTC
TTCAAGACGAACCGGAAAGTTACCGTGAAACAGCTCAAAGAAGACTATTTCAAAAAGATTGAATGTTTCG
ACTCTGTTGAAATCAGCGGAGTGGAGGATCGCTTCAACGCATCCCTGGGAACGTATCACGATCTCCTGAA
AATCATTAAAGACAAGGACTTCCTGGACAATGAGGAGAACGAGGACATTCTTGAGGACATTGTCCTCACC
CTTACGTTGTTTGAAGATAGGGAGATGATTGAAGAACGCTTGAAAACTTACGCTCATCTCTTCGACGACA
AAGTCATGAAACAGCTCAAGAGGCGCCGATATACAGGATGGGGGCGGCTGTCAAGAAAACTGATCAATGG
GATCCGAGACAAGCAGAGTGGAAAGACAATCCTGGATTTTCTTAAGTCCGATGGATTTGCCAACCGGAAC
TTCATGCAGTTGATCCATGATGACTCTCTCACCTTTAAGGAGGACATCCAGAAAGCACAAGTTTCTGGCC
AGGGGGACAGTCTTCACGAGCACATCGCTAATCTTGCAGGTAGCCCAGCTATCAAAAAGGGAATACTGCA
GACCGTTAAGGTCGTGGATGAACTCGTCAAAGTAATGGGAAGGCATAAGCCCGAGAATATCGTTATCGAG
ATGGCCCGAGAGAACCAAACTACCCAGAAGGGACAGAAGAACAGTAGGGAAAGGATGAAGAGGATTGAAG
AGGGTATAAAAGAACTGGGGTCCCAAATCCTTAAGGAACACCCAGTTGAAAACACCCAGCTTCAGAATGA
GAAGCTCTACCTGTACTACCTGCAGAACGGCAGGGACATGTACGTGGATCAGGAACTGGACATCAATCGG
CTCTCCGACTACGACGTGGATGCCATCGTGCCCCAGTCTTTTCTCAAAGATGATTCTATTGATAATAAAG
TGTTGACAAGATCCGATAAAAATAGAGGGAAGAGTGATAACGTCCCCTCAGAAGAAGTTGTCAAGAAAAT
GAAAAATTATTGGCGGCAGCTGCTGAACGCCAAACTGATCACACAACGGAAGTTCGATAATCTGACTAAG
GCTGAACGAGGTGGCCTGTCTGAGTTGGATAAAGCCGGCTTCATCAAAAGGCAGCTTGTTGAGACACGCC
AGATCACCAAGCACGTGGCCCAAATTCTCGATTCACGCATGAACACCAAGTACGATGAAAATGACAAACT
GATTCGAGAGGTGAAAGTTATTACTCTGAAGTCTAAGCTGGTCTCAGATTTCAGAAAGGACTTTCAGTTT
TATAAGGTGAGAGAGATCAACAATTACCACCATGCGCATGATGCCTACCTGAATGCAGTGGTAGGCACTG
CACTTATCAAAAAATATCCCAAGCTTGAATCTGAATTTGTTTACGGAGACTATAAAGTGTACGATGTTAG
GAAAATGATCGCAAAGTCTGAGCAGGAAATAGGCAAGGCCACCGCTAAGTACTTCTTTTACAGCAATATT
ATGAATTTTTTCAAGACCGAGATTACACTGGCCAATGGAGAGATTCGGAAGCGACCACTTATCGAAACAA
ACGGAGAAACAGGAGAAATCGTGTGGGACAAGGGTAGGGATTTCGCGACAGTCCGGAAGGTCCTGTCCAT
GCCGCAGGTGAACATCGTTAAAAAGACCGAAGTACAGACCGGAGGCTTCTCCAAGGAAAGTATCCTCCCG
AAAAGGAACAGCGACAAGCTGATCGCACGCAAAAAAGATTGGGACCCCAAGAAATACGGCGGATTCGATT
CTCCTACAGTCGCTTACAGTGTACTGGTTGTGGCCAAAGTGGAGAAAGGGAAGTCTAAAAAACTCAAAAG
CGTCAAGGAACTGCTGGGCATCACAATCATGGAGCGATCAAGCTTCGAAAAAAACCCCATCGACTTTCTC
GAGGCGAAAGGATATAAAGAGGTCAAAAAAGACCTCATCATTAAGCTTCCCAAGTACTCTCTCTTTGAGC
TTGAAAACGGCCGGAAACGAATGCTCGCTAGTGCGGGCGAGCTGCAGAAAGGTAACGAGCTGGCACTGCC
CTCTAAATACGTTAATTTCTTGTATCTGGCCAGCCACTATGAAAAGCTCAAAGGGTCTCCCGAAGATAAT
GAGCAGAAGCAGCTGTTCGTGGAACAACACAAACACTACCTTGATGAGATCATCGAGCAAATAAGCGAAT
TCTCCAAAAGAGTGATCCTCGCCGACGCTAACCTCGATAAGGTGCTTTCTGCTTACAATAAGCACAGGGA
TAAGCCCATCAGGGAGCAGGCAGAAAACATTATCCACTTGTTTACTCTGACCAACTTGGGCGCGCCTGCA
GCCTTCAAGTACTTCGACACCACCATAGACAGAAAGCGGTACACCTCTACAAAGGAGGTCCTGGACGCCA
CACTGATTCATCAGTCAATTACGGGGCTCTATGAAACAAGAATCGACCTCTCTCAGCTCGGTGGAGACTG
TACACCCAAGAAGAAGAGGAAGGTGGACCCCAAGAAGAAGAGGAAGGTGGACCCCAAGAAGAAGAGGAAG
GTGTGTACAGGATCCGGCGCAACAAACTTCTCTCTGCTGAAACAAGCCGGAGATGTCGAAGAGAATCCTG
GACCGATGGCCAAGCCTTTGTCTCAAGAAGAATCCACCCTCATTGAAAGAGCAACGGCTACAATCAACAG
CATCCCCATCTCTGAAGACTACAGCGTCGCCAGCGCAGCTCTCTCTAGCGACGGCCGCATCTTCACTGGT
GTCAATGTATATCATTTTACTGGGGGACCTTGTGCAGAACTCGTGGTGCTGGGCACTGCTGCTGCTGCGG
CAGCTGGCAACCTGACTTGTATCGTCGCGATCGGAAATGAGAACAGGGGCATCTTGAGCCCCTGCGGACG
GTGCCGACAGGTGCTTCTCGATCTGCATCCTGGGATCAAAGCCATAGTGAAGGACAGTGATGGACAGCCG
ACGGCAGTTGGGATTCGTGAATTGCTGCCCTCTGGTTATGTGTGGGAGGGCTAAGAATTCGATATCAAGC
TTATCGGTAATCAACCTCTGGATTACAAAATTTGTGAAAGATTGACTGGTATTCTTAACTATGTTGCTCC
TTTTACGCTATGTGGATACGCTGCTTTAATGCCTTTGTATCATGCTATTGCTTCCCGTATGGCTTTCATT
TTCTCCTCCTTGTATAAATCCTGGTTGCTGTCTCTTTATGAGGAGTTGTGGCCCGTTGTCAGGCAACGTG
GCGTGGTGTGCACTGTGTTTGCTGACGCAACCCCCACTGGTTGGGGCATTGCCACCACCTGTCAGCTCCT
TTCCGGGACTTTCGCTTTCCCCCTCCCTATTGCCACGGCGGAACTCATCGCCGCCTGCCTTGCCCGCTGC
TGGACAGGGGCTCGGCTGTTGGGCACTGACAATTCCGTGGTGTTGTCGGGGAAATCATCGTCCTTTCCTT
GGCTGCTCGCCTGTGTTGCCACCTGGATTCTGCGCGGGACGTCCTTCTGCTACGTCCCTTCGGCCCTCAA
TCCAGCGGACCTTCCTTCCCGCGGCCTGCTGCCGGCTCTGCGGCCTCTTCCGCGTCTTCGCCTTCGCCCT
CAGACGAGTCGGATCTCCCTTTGGGCCGCCTCCCCGCATCGATACCGTCGACCTCGAGACCTAGAAAAAC
ATGGAGCAATCACAAGTAGCAATACAGCAGCTACCAATGCTGATTGTGCCTGGCTAGAAGCACAAGAGGA
GGAGGAGGTGGGTTTTCCAGTCACACCTCAGGTACCTTTAAGACCAATGACTTACAAGGCAGCTGTAGAT
CTTAGCCACTTTTTAAAAGAAAAGGGGGGACTGGAAGGGCTAATTCACTCCCAACGAAGACAAGATATCC
TTGATCTGTGGATCTACCACACACAAGGCTACTTCCCTGATTGGCAGAACTACACACCAGGGCCAGGGAT
CAGATATCCACTGACCTTTGGATGGTGCTACAAGCTAGTACCAGTTGAGCAAGAGAAGGTAGAAGAAGCC
AATGAAGGAGAGAACACCCGCTT
Features (pLannotate 1.2.2; 36 found; start..end, strand, type, name):
    119..299     +  LTR            5' LTR (truncated): truncated 5' long terminal repeat (LTR) from HIV-1
    331..555     +  polyA_signal   bGH poly(A) signal: bovine growth hormone polyadenylation signal
    559..580     +  promoter       SV40 promoter (fragment): SV40 enhancer and early promoter
    601..1029    +  rep_origin     f1 ori (sequence partly withheld): f1 bacteriophage origin of replication; arrow indicates direction of (+) strand synthesis
   1056..1127    +  promoter       SV40 promoter (fragment): SV40 enhancer and early promoter
   1128..1199    +  promoter       SV40 promoter (fragment): SV40 enhancer and early promoter
   1203..1337    +  rep_origin     SV40 ori: SV40 origin of replication
   1399..1446    +  promoter       EM7 promoter: synthetic bacterial promoter&nbsp
   1465..1839    +  CDS            BleoR: antibiotic-binding protein; Sh ble from Streptoalloteichus hindustanus; confers resistance to bleomycin, phleomycin, and Zeocin™
   1849..1974    +  CDS            ble (fragment): BLE_KLEPN - Experimental evidence at protein level: Swiss-Prot protein existence level 1. Binding protein with a strong affinity to the bleomycin family of antibiotics. Binds to CL990; an antimitotic-antibiotic compound. From Klebsiella pneumoniae.
   1969..2090    +  polyA_signal   SV40 poly(A) signal: SV40 polyadenylation signal
   2161..2183    -  protein_bind   lac operator (fragment): The lac repressor binds to the lac operator to inhibit transcription in E. coli. This inhibition can be relieved by adding lactose or isopropyl-β-D-thiogalactopyranoside (IPTG). lac repressor encoded by lacI
   2187..2217    -  promoter       lac promoter: promoter for the E. coli lac operon
   2232..2253    -  protein_bind   CAP binding site: CAP binding activates transcription in the presence of cAMP. E. coli catabolite activator protein
   2266..2358    -  CDS            lacI (fragment): lac repressor; lacI; The lac repressor binds to the lac operator to inhibit transcription in E. coli. This inhibition can be relieved by adding lactose or isopropyl-β-D-thiogalactopyranoside (IPTG).
   2541..3129    -  rep_origin     ori: high-copy-number ColE1/pMB1/pBR322/pUC origin of replication
   3300..4160    -  CDS            AmpR: β-lactamase; bla; confers resistance to ampicillin, carbenicillin, and related antibiotics
   4161..4265    -  promoter       AmpR promoter: bla
   4324..4376    -  misc_feature   bom (fragment): basis of mobility region from pBR322
   4531..4910    +  enhancer       CMV enhancer: human cytomegalovirus immediate early enhancer
   4911..5110    +  promoter       CMV promoter: human cytomegalovirus (CMV) immediate early promoter
   5128..5308    +  LTR            5' LTR (truncated): truncated 5' long terminal repeat (LTR) from HIV-1
   5355..5480    +  misc_feature   HIV-1 Ψ: packaging signal of human immunodeficiency virus type 1
   5464..5827    +  CDS            HIV-1 gag (fragment): gag protein from human immunodeficiency virus 1; gag
   5973..6206    +  misc_feature   RRE: The Rev response element (RRE) of HIV-1 allows for Rev-dependent mRNA export from the nucleus to the cytoplasm.
   6583..6683    +  CDS            Rev (fragment): human immunodeficiency virus 1 (HIV-1) Rev protein; rev; enhances nuclear export of unspliced and incompletely spliced viral mRNAs
   6733..6850    +  misc_feature   cPPT/CTS: central polypurine tract and central termination sequence of HIV-1
   6899..6917    +  CDS            small t antigen (fragment): SV40 (simian virus 40) small t antigen
   6943..7154    +  promoter       EF-1α core promoter: core promoter for human elongation factor EF-1α
   7160..7179    -  misc_feature   MCS (fragment): pBluescript multiple cloning site
   7276..8046    +  CDS            miniTurbo: N-terminally truncated mutant of the E. coli biotin ligase BioID engineered for improved catalytic efficiency (Branon et al., 2018)
   8095..12198   +  CDS            Cas9: Cas9 (Csn1) endonuclease from the Streptococcus pyogenes Type II CRISPR/Cas system generates RNA-guided double strand breaks in DNA
  12346..12744   +  CDS            BSD: blasticidin S deaminase; Aspergillus terreus BSD; confers resistance to blasticidin
  12745..12766   +  misc_feature   MCS (fragment): pBluescript multiple cloning site
  12769..13357   +  misc_feature   WPRE: woodchuck hepatitis virus posttranscriptional regulatory element
  13294..112     +  CDS            nef (fragment) (across the origin): NEF_HV1H2 - Experimental evidence at protein level: Swiss-Prot protein existence level 1. Extracellular Nef protein targets CD4(+) T-lymphocytes for apoptosis by interacting with CXCR4 surface receptors. From Human immunodeficiency virus type 1 group M subtype B (isolate HXB2) (HIV-1).
