[The description below was written by a language model from this plasmid's Addgene catalogue record and pLannotate feature annotations shown in this document.]
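Description:
Lenti-TurboCas-NLS-Blast is a lentiviral mammalian expression vector built on the lentiCas9-Blast backbone, in which the original Cas9 insert was removed and replaced by Gibson assembly with the "TurboCas" fusion. It is propagated in E. coli through a high-copy ColE1/pUC-type origin with ampicillin selection (AmpR), and the record recommends low-recombination strains, as is usual for LTR-containing plasmids. The backbone also carries an f1 origin and an SV40 promoter/origin with an EM7-driven bleomycin/Zeocin resistance cassette outside the viral genome. The total size is about 13.8 kb.

The transfer cassette has a CMV enhancer/promoter upstream of a truncated HIV-1 5' LTR, followed by the Ψ packaging signal with a gag fragment, the RRE, and cPPT/CTS. A WPRE and a second truncated LTR, annotated across the plasmid origin, lie at the 3' end. Inside this frame, an EF-1α core promoter drives catalytically dead S. pyogenes Cas9 (dCas9, Cas9m4). According to the record, it is fused at its N terminus to 3xHA, the engineered biotin ligase miniTurbo and a V5 tag, and at its C terminus to three SV40 nuclear localization signals. The automated annotation labels the gene simply as Cas9 and does not mark the small tags or NLS. A blasticidin S deaminase gene lies directly downstream for selecting transduced cells; the element linking it to the fusion is not annotated. The repository noted an S522P substitution in Cas9, which the record says is not of concern for function.

When a guide RNA is supplied separately, the fusion is meant to bind a chosen genomic locus without cutting and to biotinylate nearby proteins. This allows locus-specific proximity labeling and isolation of the associated protein interactome.
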