Addgene plasmid #232346: Lenti-TurboCas-NLS-Blast
Purpose: Lentiviral expression vector for dCas9 fused to miniTurboNLS
Depositing lab: Ali Shilatifard. Depositing organization: Northwestern University. Publication: TurboCas: A method for locus-specific labeling of genomic regions and isolating their associated protein interactome. Cenik BK, Aoi Y, Iwanaszko M, Howard BC, Morgan MA, Andersen GD, Bartom ET, Shilatifard A. Mol Cell. 2024 Dec 19;84(24):4929-4944.e8. doi: 10.1016/j.molcel.2024.11.007. PubMed 39706164.
Backbone
  Vector backbone: lentiCas9-Blast
  Backbone manufacturer: Feng Zhang
  Backbone size w/o insert (bp): 8149
  Total vector size (bp): 13769
  Vector type: Mammalian Expression, Lentiviral, CRISPR
  Selectable markers: Blasticidin
Growth in bacteria
  Bacterial resistance: Ampicillin, 100 μg/mL
  Growth temperature: 30°C
  Growth strain: NEB Stable
  Growth instructions: Propagate using low-recombination strains, we recommend Stbl3 or NEBStable.
  Copy number: High Copy
Gene/Insert
  Gene/Insert name: dCas9 (alt name: Cas9m4)
  Species: Synthetic
  Insert size (bp): 4875
  Promoter: EF1a
  Tag / fusion protein: 3xHA, miniTurbo, V5 (N terminal on insert); 3xSV40 NLS (C terminal on insert)
  Cloning method: Gibson Cloning
  Sequencing primers: 5′ pLLU-F, tgggcaataccgatcgcca
Terms and licenses: Academic/Nonprofit Terms; Industry Terms: Not Available to Industry
Depositor comments: Cloned by removing insert from LentiCas9-blast from Feng Zheng (Addgene #52962) and replacing with TurboCas insert by Gibson assembly. Addgene observed S522P substitution in Cas9, which is not of concern to plasmid function.
How to cite: Lenti-TurboCas-NLS-Blast was a gift from Ali Shilatifard (Addgene plasmid # 232346 ; http://n2t.net/addgene:232346 ; RRID:Addgene_232346)
